>Addgene plasmid #191442 | eSpCas9(1.1)_NoFlag_hROSA26_Left | addgene full sequence | sequence record 378118 | Addgene NGS Result
GAGGGCCTATTTCCCATGATTCCTTCATATTTGCATATACGATACAAGGCTGTTAGAGAGATAATTGGAA
TTAATTTGACTGTAAACACAAAGATATTAGTACAAAATACGTGACGTAGAAAGTAATAATTTCTTGGGTA
GTTTGCAGTTTTAAAATTATGTTTTAAAATGGACTATCATATGCTTACCGTAACTTGAAAGTATTTCGAT
TTCTTGGCTTTATATATCTTGTGGAAAGGACGAAACACCGTCGAGTCGCTTCTCGATTAGTTTTAGAGCT
AGAAATAGCAAGTTAAAATAAGGCTAGTCCGTTATCAACTTGAAAAAGTGGCACCGAGTCGGTGCTTTTT
TGTTTTAGAGCTAGAAATAGCAAGTTAAAATAAGGCTAGTCCGTTTTTAGCGCGTGCGCCAATTCTGCAG
ACAAATGGCTCTAGAGGTACCCGTTACATAACTTACGGTAAATGGCCCGCCTGGCTGACCGCCCAACGAC
CCCCGCCCATTGACGTCAATAGTAACGCCAATAGGGACTTTCCATTGACGTCAATGGGTGGAGTATTTAC
GGTAAACTGCCCACTTGGCAGTACATCAAGTGTATCATATGCCAAGTACGCCCCCTATTGACGTCAATGA
CGGTAAATGGCCCGCCTGGCATTGTGCCCAGTACATGACCTTATGGGACTTTCCTACTTGGCAGTACATC
TACGTATTAGTCATCGCTATTACCATGGTCGAGGTGAGCCCCACGTTCTGCTTCACTCTCCCCATCTCCC
CCCCCTCCCCACCCCCAATTTTGTATTTATTTATTTTTTAATTATTTTGTGCAGCGATGGGGGCGGGGGG
GGGGGGGGGGCGCGCGCCRGGSGGGGSGGGGSGGGGSGRGGGGSGGGGSGGGGSGAGGCGGAGAGGTGCG
GCGGCAGCCAATCAGAGCGGCGCGCTCCGAAAGTTTCCTTTTATGGCGAGGCGGCGGCGGCGGCGGCCCT
ATAAAAAGCGAAGCGCGCGGCGGGCGGGAGTCGCTGCGCGCTGCCTTCGCCCCGTGCCCCGCTCCGCCGC
CGCCTCGCGCCGCCCGCCCCGGCTCTGACTGACCGCGTTACTCCCACAGGTGAGCGGGCGGGACGGCCCT
TCTCCTCCGGGCTGTAATTAGCTGAGCAAGAGGTAAGGGTTTAAGGGATGGTTGGTTGGTGGGGTATTAA
TGTTTAATTACCTGGAGCACCTGCCTGAAATCACTTTTTTTCAGGTTGGACCGGTGCCACCATGGCCCCA
AAGAAGAAGCGGAAGGTCGGTATCCACGGAGTCCCAGCAGCCGACAAGAAGTACAGCATCGGCCTGGACA
TCGGCACCAACTCTGTGGGCTGGGCCGTGATCACCGACGAGTACAAGGTGCCCAGCAAGAAATTCAAGGT
GCTGGGCAACACCGACCGGCACAGCATCAAGAAGAACCTGATCGGAGCCCTGCTGTTCGACAGCGGCGAA
ACAGCCGAGGCCACCCGGCTGAAGAGAACCGCCAGAAGAAGATACACCAGACGGAAGAACCGGATCTGCT
ATCTGCAAGAGATCTTCAGCAACGAGATGGCCAAGGTGGACGACAGCTTCTTCCACAGACTGGAAGAGTC
CTTCCTGGTGGAAGAGGATAAGAAGCACGAGCGGCACCCCATCTTCGGCAACATCGTGGACGAGGTGGCC
TACCACGAGAAGTACCCCACCATCTACCACCTGAGAAAGAAACTGGTGGACAGCACCGACAAGGCCGACC
TGCGGCTGATCTATCTGGCCCTGGCCCACATGATCAAGTTCCGGGGCCACTTCCTGATCGAGGGCGACCT
GAACCCCGACAACAGCGACGTGGACAAGCTGTTCATCCAGCTGGTGCAGACCTACAACCAGCTGTTCGAG
GAAAACCCCATCAACGCCAGCGGCGTGGACGCCAAGGCCATCCTGTCTGCCAGACTGAGCAAGAGCAGAC
GGCTGGAAAATCTGATCGCCCAGCTGCCCGGCGAGAAGAAGAATGGCCTGTTCGGAAACCTGATTGCCCT
GAGCCTGGGCCTGACCCCCAACTTCAAGAGCAACTTCGACCTGGCCGAGGATGCCAAACTGCAGCTGAGC
AAGGACACCTACGACGACGACCTGGACAACCTGCTGGCCCAGATCGGCGACCAGTACGCCGACCTGTTTC
TGGCCGCCAAGAACCTGTCCGACGCCATCCTGCTGAGCGACATCCTGAGAGTGAACACCGAGATCACCAA
GGCCCCCCTGAGCGCCTCTATGATCAAGAGATACGACGAGCACCACCAGGACCTGACCCTGCTGAAAGCT
CTCGTGCGGCAGCAGCTGCCTGAGAAGTACAAAGAGATTTTCTTCGACCAGAGCAAGAACGGCTACGCCG
GCTACATTGACGGCGGAGCCAGCCAGGAAGAGTTCTACAAGTTCATCAAGCCCATCCTGGAAAAGATGGA
CGGCACCGAGGAACTGCTCGTGAAGCTGAACAGAGAGGACCTGCTGCGGAAGCAGCGGACCTTCGACAAC
GGCAGCATCCCCCACCAGATCCACCTGGGAGAGCTGCACGCCATTCTGCGGCGGCAGGAAGATTTTTACC
CATTCCTGAAGGACAACCGGGAAAAGATCGAGAAGATCCTGACCTTCCGCATCCCCTACTACGTGGGCCC
TCTGGCCAGGGGAAACAGCAGATTCGCCTGGATGACCAGAAAGAGCGAGGAAACCATCACCCCCTGGAAC
TTCGAGGAAGTGGTGGACAAGGGCGCTTCCGCCCAGAGCTTCATCGAGCGGATGACCAACTTCGATAAGA
ACCTGCCCAACGAGAAGGTGCTGCCCAAGCACAGCCTGCTGTACGAGTACTTCACCGTGTATAACGAGCT
GACCAAAGTGAAATACGTGACCGAGGGAATGAGAAAGCCCGCCTTCCTGAGCGGCGAGCAGAAAAAGGCC
ATCGTGGACCTGCTGTTCAAGACCAACCGGAAAGTGACCGTGAAGCAGCTGAAAGAGGACTACTTCAAGA
AAATCGAGTGCTTCGACTCCGTGGAAATCTCCGGCGTGGAAGATCGGTTCAACGCCTCCCTGGGCACATA
CCACGATCTGCTGAAAATTATCAAGGACAAGGACTTCCTGGACAATGAGGAAAACGAGGACATTCTGGAA
GATATCGTGCTGACCCTGACACTGTTTGAGGACAGAGAGATGATCGAGGAACGGCTGAAAACCTATGCCC
ACCTGTTCGACGACAAAGTGATGAAGCAGCTGAAGCGGCGGAGATACACCGGCTGGGGCAGGCTGAGCCG
GAAGCTGATCAACGGCATCCGGGACAAGCAGTCCGGCAAGACAATCCTGGATTTCCTGAAGTCCGACGGC
TTCGCCAACAGAAACTTCATGCAGCTGATCCACGACGACAGCCTGACCTTTAAAGAGGACATCCAGAAAG
CCCAGGTGTCCGGCCAGGGCGATAGCCTGCACGAGCACATTGCCAATCTGGCCGGCAGCCCCGCCATTAA
GAAGGGCATCCTGCAGACAGTGAAGGTGGTGGACGAGCTCGTGAAAGTGATGGGCCGGCACAAGCCCGAG
AACATCGTGATCGAAATGGCCAGAGAGAACCAGACCACCCAGAAGGGACAGAAGAACAGCCGCGAGAGAA
TGAAGCGGATCGAAGAGGGCATCAAAGAGCTGGGCAGCCAGATCCTGAAAGAACACCCCGTGGAAAACAC
CCAGCTGCAGAACGAGAAGCTGTACCTGTACTACCTGCAGAATGGGCGGGATATGTACGTGGACCAGGAA
CTGGACATCAACCGGCTGTCCGACTACGATGTGGACCATATCGTGCCTCAGAGCTTTCTGGCCGACGACT
CCATCGACAACAAGGTGCTGACCAGAAGCGACAAGAACCGGGGCAAGAGCGACAACGTGCCCTCCGAAGA
GGTCGTGAAGAAGATGAAGAACTACTGGCGGCAGCTGCTGAACGCCAAGCTGATTACCCAGAGAAAGTTC
GACAATCTGACCAAGGCCGAGAGAGGCGGCCTGAGCGAACTGGATAAGGCCGGCTTCATCAAGAGACAGC
TGGTGGAAACCCGGCAGATCACAAAGCACGTGGCACAGATCCTGGACTCCCGGATGAACACTAAGTACGA
CGAGAATGACAAGCTGATCCGGGAAGTGAAAGTGATCACCCTGAAGTCCAAGCTGGTGTCCGATTTCCGG
AAGGATTTCCAGTTTTACAAAGTGCGCGAGATCAACAACTACCACCACGCCCACGACGCCTACCTGAACG
CCGTCGTGGGAACCGCCCTGATCAAAAAGTACCCTGCGCTGGAAAGCGAGTTCGTGTACGGCGACTACAA
GGTGTACGACGTGCGGAAGATGATCGCCAAGAGCGAGCAGGAAATCGGCAAGGCTACCGCCAAGTACTTC
TTCTACAGCAACATCATGAACTTTTTCAAGACCGAGATTACCCTGGCCAACGGCGAGATCCGGAAGGCGC
CTCTGATCGAGACAAACGGCGAAACCGGGGAGATCGTGTGGGATAAGGGCCGGGATTTTGCCACCGTGCG
GAAAGTGCTGAGCATGCCCCAAGTGAATATCGTGAAAAAGACCGAGGTGCAGACAGGCGGCTTCAGCAAA
GAGTCTATCCTGCCCAAGAGGAACAGCGATAAGCTGATCGCCAGAAAGAAGGACTGGGACCCTAAGAAGT
ACGGCGGCTTCGACAGCCCCACCGTGGCCTATTCTGTGCTGGTGGTGGCCAAAGTGGAAAAGGGCAAGTC
CAAGAAACTGAAGAGTGTGAAAGAGCTGCTGGGGATCACCATCATGGAAAGAAGCAGCTTCGAGAAGAAT
CCCATCGACTTTCTGGAAGCCAAGGGCTACAAAGAAGTGAAAAAGGACCTGATCATCAAGCTGCCTAAGT
ACTCCCTGTTCGAGCTGGAAAACGGCCGGAAGAGAATGCTGGCCTCTGCCGGCGAACTGCAGAAGGGAAA
CGAACTGGCCCTGCCCTCCAAATATGTGAACTTCCTGTACCTGGCCAGCCACTATGAGAAGCTGAAGGGC
TCCCCCGAGGATAATGAGCAGAAACAGCTGTTTGTGGAACAGCACAAGCACTACCTGGACGAGATCATCG
AGCAGATCAGCGAGTTCTCCAAGAGAGTGATCCTGGCCGACGCTAATCTGGACAAAGTGCTGTCCGCCTA
CAACAAGCACCGGGATAAGCCCATCAGAGAGCAGGCCGAGAATATCATCCACCTGTTTACCCTGACCAAT
CTGGGAGCCCCTGCCGCCTTCAAGTACTTTGACACCACCATCGACCGGAAGAGGTACACCAGCACCAAAG
AGGTGCTGGACGCCACCCTGATCCACCAGAGCATCACCGGCCTGTACGAGACACGGATCGACCTGTCTCA
GCTGGGAGGCGACAAAAGGCCGGCGGCCACGAAAAAGGCCGGCCAGGCAAAAAAGAAAAAGTAAGAATTC
CTAGAGCTCGCTGATCAGCCTCGACTGTGCCTTCTAGTTGCCAGCCATCTGTTGTTTGCCCCTCCCCCGT
GCCTTCCTTGACCCTGGAAGGTGCCACTCCCACTGTCCTTTCCTAATAAAATGAGGAAATTGCATCGCAT
TGTCTGAGTAGGTGTCATTCTATTCTGGGGGGTGGGGTGGGGCAGGACAGCAAGGGGGAGGATTGGGAAG
AGAATAGCAGGCATGCTGGGGAGCGGCCGCAGGAACCCCTAGTGATGGAGTTGGCCACTCCCTCTCTGCG
CGCTCGCTCGCTCACTGAGGCCGGGCGACCAAAGGTCGCCCGACGCCCGGGCTTTGCCCGGGCGGCCTCA
GTGAGCGAGCGAGCGCGCAGCTGCCTGCAGGGGCGCCTGATGCGGTATTTTCTCCTTACGCATCTGTGCG
GTATTTCACACCGCATA
[95 nt withheld, positions 5898-5992]
T
[46 nt withheld, positions 5994-6039]
C
[141 nt withheld, positions 6041-6181]
CCTTTGACGTTGGAGTCCACGTTCTTT
[37 nt withheld, positions 6209-6245]
ACTCTATCTCGGGCTATTCTTTTGATTTATAAGGGATTTTGCCGATTTCGGTCTATTGGTTAAAAAATGA
GCTGATTTAACAAAAATTTAACGCGAATTTTAACAAAATATTAACGTTTACAATTTTATGGTGCACTCTC
AGTACAATCTGCTCTGATGCCGCATAGTTAAGCCAGCCCCGACACCCGCCAACACCCGCTGACGCGCCCT
GACGGGCTTGTCTGCTCCCGGCATCCGCTTACAGACAAGCTGTGACCGTCTCCGGGAGCTGCATGTGTCA
GAGGTTTTCACCGTCATCACCGAAACGCGCGAGACGAAAGGGCCTCGTGATACGCCTATTTTTATAGGTT
AATGTCATGATAATAATGGTTTCTTAGACGTCAGGTGGCACTTTTCGGGGAAATGTGCGCGGAACCCCTA
TTTGTTTATTTTTCTAAATACATTCAAATATGTATCCGCTCATGAGACAATAACCCTGATAAATGCTTCA
ATAATATTGAAAAAGGAAGAGTATGAGTATTCAACATTTCCGTGTCGCCCTTATTCCCTTTTTTGCGGCA
TTTTGCCTTCCTGTTTTTGCTCACCCAGAAACGCTGGTGAAAGTAAAAGATGCTGAAGATCAGTTGGGTG
CACGAGTGGGTTACATCGAACTGGATCTCAACAGCGGTAAGATCCTTGAGAGTTTTCGCCCCGAAGAACG
TTTTCCAATGATGAGCACTTTTAAAGTTCTGCTATGTGGCGCGGTATTATCCCGTATTGACGCCGGGCAA
GAGCAACTCGGTCGCCGCATACACTATTCTCAGAATGACTTGGTTGAGTACTCACCAGTCACAGAAAAGC
ATCTTACGGATGGCATGACAGTAAGAGAATTATGCAGTGCTGCCATAACCATGAGTGATAACACTGCGGC
CAACTTACTTCTGACAACGATCGGAGGACCGAAGGAGCTAACCGCTTTTTTGCACAACATGGGGGATCAT
GTAACTCGCCTTGATCGTTGGGAACCGGAGCTGAATGAAGCCATACCAAACGACGAGCGTGACACCACGA
TGCCTGTAGCAATGGCAACAACGTTGCGCAAACTATTAACTGGCGAACTACTTACTCTAGCTTCCCGGCA
ACAATTAATAGACTGGATGGAGGCGGATAAAGTTGCAGGACCACTTCTGCGCTCGGCCCTTCCGGCTGGC
TGGTTTATTGCTGATAAATCTGGAGCCGGTGAGCGTGGAAGCCGCGGTATCATTGCAGCACTGGGGCCAG
ATGGTAAGCCCTCCCGTATCGTAGTTATCTACACGACGGGGAGTCAGGCAACTATGGATGAACGAAATAG
ACAGATCGCTGAGATAGGTGCCTCACTGATTAAGCATTGGTAACTGTCAGACCAAGTTTACTCATATATA
CTTTAGATTGATTTAAAACTTCATTTTTAATTTAAAAGGATCTAGGTGAAGATCCTTTTTGATAATCTCA
TGACCAAAATCCCTTAACGTGAGTTTTCGTTCCACTGAGCGTCAGACCCCGTAGAAAAGATCAAAGGATC
TTCTTGAGATCCTTTTTTTCTGCGCGTAATCTGCTGCTTGCAAACAAAAAAACCACCGCTACCAGCGGTG
GTTTGTTTGCCGGATCAAGAGCTACCAACTCTTTTTCCGAAGGTAACTGGCTTCAGCAGAGCGCAGATAC
CAAATACTGTTCTTCTAGTGTAGCCGTAGTTAGGCCACCACTTCAAGAACTCTGTAGCACCGCCTACATA
CCTCGCTCTGCTAATCCTGTTACCAGTGGCTGCTGCCAGTGGCGATAAGTCGTGTCTTACCGGGTTGGAC
TCAAGACGATAGTTACCGGATAAGGCGCAGCGGTCGGGCTGAACGGGGGGTTCGTGCACACAGCCCAGCT
TGGAGCGAACGACCTACACCGAACTGAGATACCTACAGCGTGAGCTATGAGAAAGCGCCACGCTTCCCGA
AGGGAGAAAGGCGGACAGGTATCCGGTAAGCGGCAGGGTCGGAACAGGAGAGCGCACGAGGGAGCTTCCA
GGGGGAAACGCCTGGTATCTTTATAGTCCTGTCGGGTTTCGCCACCTCTGACTTGAGCGTCGATTTTTGT
GATGCTCGTCAGGGGGGCGGAGCCTATGGAAAAACGCCAGCAACGCGGCCTTTTTACGGTTCCTGGCCTT
TTGCTGGCCTTTTGCTCACATGT
Features (pLannotate 1.2.2; 18 found; start..end, strand, type, name):
      1..241     +  promoter       U6 promoter: RNA polymerase III promoter for human U6 snRNA
    270..345     +  misc_RNA       gRNA scaffold: guide RNA scaffold for the Streptococcus pyogenes CRISPR/Cas9 system
    352..395     +  misc_RNA       gRNA scaffold (fragment): guide RNA scaffold for the Streptococcus pyogenes CRISPR/Cas9 system
    442..727     +  enhancer       CMV enhancer: human cytomegalovirus immediate early enhancer; contains an 18-bp deletion relative to the standard CMV enhancer
    729..1006    +  promoter       chicken β-actin promoter: No description available
   1007..1234    +  intron         hybrid intron: hybrid between chicken β-actin (CBA) and minute virus of mice (MMV) introns (Gray et al., 2011)
   1303..2904    +  CDS            Cas9(N): N-terminal portion of Streptococcus pyogenes Cas9 (Zetsche et al., 2015)
   2905..5403    +  CDS            Cas9(C): C-terminal portion of Streptococcus pyogenes Cas9 (Zetsche et al., 2015)
   5404..5451    +  CDS            nucleoplasmin NLS: bipartite nuclear localization signal from nucleoplasmin
   5485..5596    +  polyA_signal   bGH poly(A) signal: bovine growth hormone polyadenylation signal
   5701..5841    +  repeat_region  AAV2 ITR: inverted terminal repeat of adeno-associated virus serotype 2 inverted
   5846..5897    -  misc_feature   bom (fragment): basis of mobility region from pBR322
   5916..6371    +  rep_origin     f1 ori (sequence partly withheld): f1 bacteriophage origin of replication; arrow indicates direction of (+) strand synthesis
   6372..6421    -  misc_feature   bom (fragment): basis of mobility region from pBR322
   6523..6558    -  CDS            rop (fragment): Rop protein, which maintains plasmids at low copy number; rop
   6653..6757    +  promoter       AmpR promoter: bla
   6758..7618    +  CDS            AmpR: β-lactamase; bla; confers resistance to ampicillin, carbenicillin, and related antibiotics
   7789..8377    +  rep_origin     ori: high-copy-number ColE1/pMB1/pBR322/pUC origin of replication
