[The description below was written by a language model from this plasmid's Addgene catalogue record and pLannotate feature annotations shown in this document.]
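Description:
eSpCas9(1.1)_NoFlag_hROSA26_Left is an all-in-one mammalian CRISPR expression plasmid of about 8.4 kb, built on the eSpCas9(1.1)_No_FLAG backbone. It delivers a single guide RNA against the human ROSA26 safe harbor locus together with the enhanced-specificity Streptococcus pyogenes Cas9 variant eSpCas9(1.1), here lacking a FLAG epitope tag. In bacteria it is maintained at high copy through a ColE1/pUC-type origin and selected with ampicillin via the β-lactamase gene. An f1 phage origin is also present. Short bom and rop fragments are annotated in the backbone, along with a single AAV2 ITR downstream of the Cas9 cassette. With only one ITR, nothing in the record indicates that the plasmid is intended for AAV packaging.

The plasmid carries two expression units in tandem. A human U6 RNA polymerase III promoter drives the sgRNA. The 20-nt hROSA26 "left" spacer was inserted between BbsI sites, which were destroyed during cloning, immediately upstream of the S. pyogenes guide RNA scaffold. A second, partial scaffold fragment is also annotated just after the first. Although the catalogue lists CBh as the insert's promoter, the feature table shows that CBh drives Cas9, not the guide. CBh here consists of the CMV enhancer, the chicken β-actin promoter and a hybrid CBA/MVM intron. The Cas9 coding sequence, which the annotation tool splits into N- and C-terminal portions, ends in a nucleoplasmin bipartite nuclear localization signal and is followed by a bGH polyadenylation signal.

Transfecting human cells with this plasmid should produce a targeted double-strand break at ROSA26. The "left" designation implies a partner guide, but the record does not describe one or any donor template.
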