Addgene plasmid #191442: eSpCas9(1.1)_NoFlag_hROSA26_Left
Purpose: Expresses the hROSA26 left sgRNA in combination with FLAGless eSpCas9(1.1) to target the hRosa26 safe harbor locus
Depositing lab: Yannick Doyon.
Backbone
  Vector backbone: eSpCas9(1.1)_No_FLAG (Plasmid #79877)
  Backbone size w/o insert (bp): 8437
  Total vector size (bp): 8439
  Vector type: Mammalian Expression, CRISPR
Growth in bacteria
  Bacterial resistance: Ampicillin, 100 μg/mL
  Growth temperature: 37°C
  Growth strain: DH5alpha
  Copy number: High Copy
Gene/Insert
  Gene/Insert name: hROSA26 sgRNA
  Species: H. sapiens (human)
  Insert size (bp): 20
  Promoter: CBh
  Cloning method: Restriction Enzyme; 5′ cloning site BbsI (destroyed during cloning); 3′ cloning site BbsI (destroyed during cloning)
  Sequencing primers: 5′ GAGGGCCTATTTCCCATGATT
Terms and licenses: Academic/Nonprofit Terms; Industry Terms: Not Available to Industry
Depositor comments: -hROSA26 guide sequence (aka gRNA- L) is GTCGAGTCGCTTCTCGATTA see PMID: 27899508
How to cite: eSpCas9(1.1)_NoFlag_hROSA26_Left was a gift from Yannick Doyon (Addgene plasmid # 191442 ; http://n2t.net/addgene:191442 ; RRID:Addgene_191442)
